Addgene plasmid #69522: CMJ156
Purpose: pTET eutC1-20-pduD21-224-FLAG
Depositing lab: Danielle Tullman-Ercek. Depositing organization: University of California, Berkeley. Publication: Localization of Proteins to the 1,2-Propanediol Utilization Microcompartment by Non-native Signal Sequences Is Mediated by a Common Hydrophobic Motif. Jakobson CM, Kim EY, Slininger MF, Chien A, Tullman-Ercek D. J Biol Chem. 2015 Aug 17. pii: jbc.M115.651919. 10.1074/jbc.M115.651919 PubMed 26283792.
Backbone
  Vector backbone: pTET
Growth in bacteria
  Bacterial resistance: Kanamycin, 50 μg/mL
  Growth temperature: 37°C
  Growth strain: DH10B
  Copy number: Unknown
Gene/Insert
  Gene/Insert name: PduD from Salmonella
  Entrez Gene: pduD (a.k.a. STM2041)
Terms and licenses: Academic/Nonprofit Terms; Industry Terms: Not Available to Industry
How to cite: CMJ156 was a gift from Danielle Tullman-Ercek (Addgene plasmid # 69522 ; http://n2t.net/addgene:69522 ; RRID:Addgene_69522)
