[The description below was written by a language model from this plasmid's Addgene catalogue record and pLannotate feature annotations shown in this document.]
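Description:
CMJ156 is a bacterial expression plasmid built on the pTET backbone for tetracycline-inducible production of a chimeric form of the Salmonella PduD protein. It replicates from the pSC101 origin together with its required Rep101 (RepA) protein. The catalogue lists copy number as unknown, although pSC101 is generally a low-copy origin. Selection is by kanamycin, conferred by the neo/nptII gene, which is followed by a lambda t0 terminator. A short fragment annotated as Tn5 transposase sits next to the resistance gene and is most likely a remnant carried over with the Tn5-derived kanamycin cassette rather than a functional element.

The expression cassette consists of a divergently oriented tetR gene and the overlapping tetR/tetA promoter region. TetR therefore represses transcription of the insert until tetracycline or an analogue relieves binding at the operator. Downstream lies the coding sequence, terminated by the rrnB T1 and T7Te terminators. According to the stated purpose, the insert fuses residues 1–20 of EutC to residues 21–224 of PduD, with a C-terminal FLAG tag for detection. The annotation software labels this open reading frame simply as pduD and does not separately mark the EutC segment or the tag.

PduD is a subunit of the PduCDE diol dehydratase that converts 1,2-propanediol to propionaldehyde. The associated publication concerns targeting of proteins to the 1,2-propanediol utilization microcompartment by non-native signal sequences. The design therefore appears to replace the N-terminal region of PduD with the corresponding EutC segment, to test whether it can direct localization to the Pdu microcompartment.
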