Features (pLannotate 1.2.2; 10 found; start..end, strand, type, name):
      7..630     -  CDS            TetR: tetracycline repressor TetR; tetR from transposon Tn10; TetR binds to the tetracycline operator tetO to inhibit transcription. This inhibition can be relieved by adding tetracycline or doxycycline.
    649..704     +  promoter       tetR/tetA promoters: tetR; overlapping promoters for bacterial tetR and tetA
    731..1402    +  CDS            pduD: PDUD_SALTY - Experimental evidence at protein level: Swiss-Prot protein existence level 1. Part of the PduCDE complex that catalyzes the dehydration of 1,2-propanediol to propionaldehyde. Is required for S.typhimurium growth on 1,2-propanediol as the sole carbon and energy source. From Salmonella typhimurium (strain LT2 / SGSC1412 / ATCC 700720).
   1434..1505    +  terminator     rrnB T1 terminator: transcription terminator T1 from the E. coli rrnB gene
   1521..1548    +  terminator     T7Te terminator: phage T7 early transcription terminator
   2079..3029    -  CDS            Rep101: RepA protein needed for replication with the pSC101 origin; rep101
   3077..3299    -  rep_origin     pSC101 ori: low-copy replication origin that requires the Rep101 protein
   3791..3885    -  terminator     lambda t0 terminator: transcription terminator from phage lambda
   3919..4710    -  CDS            neo: KKA2_KLEPN - Also known as kan, nptII. Experimental evidence at protein level: Swiss-Prot protein existence level 1. Resistance to kanamycin, neomycin, paromomycin, ribostamycin, butirosin and gentamicin B. From Klebsiella pneumoniae.
   4742..4846    -  CDS            tnpA (fragment): TN5P_ECOLX - Also known as tnp. Experimental evidence at protein level: Swiss-Prot protein existence level 1. Mediates transposition of transposon Tn5 by a 'cut and paste' mechanism. First, the monomeric transposase binds the 19 bp inverted DNA repeats flanking the transposon. Then, dimerization of the DNA- bound transposase creates a synaptic DNA complex. After nicking of the first DNA strand, excision of the transposon proceeds through a series of intermediates. The transposase then mediates the insertion of the transposon at a new site by strand transfer. The activity of the wild- type tran
>Addgene plasmid #69522 | CMJ156 | depositor full sequence | sequence record 122802 | CMJ156 sequence 4846 bps
GACGTCTTAAGACCCACTTTCACATTTAAGTTGTTTTTCTAATCCGCATATGATCAATTCAAGGCCGAAT
AAGAAGGCTGGCTCTGCACCTTGGTGATCAAATAATTCGATAGCTTGTCGTAATAATGGCGGCATACTAT
CAGTAGTAGGTGTTTCCCTTTCTTCTTTAGCGACTTGATGCTCTTGATCTTCCAATACGCAACCTAAAGT
AAAATGCCCCACAGCGCTGAGTGCATATAATGCATTCTCTAGTGAAAAACCTTGTTGGCATAAAAAGGCT
AATTGATTTTCGAGAGTTTCATACTGTTTTTCTGTAGGCCGTGTACCTAAATGTACTTTTGCTCCATCGC
GATGACTTAGTAAAGCACATCTAAAACTTTTAGCGTTATTACGTAAAAAATCTTGCCAGCTTTCCCCTTC
TAAAGGGCAAAAGTGAGTATGGTGCCTATCTAACATCTCAATGGCTAAGGCGTCGAGCAAAGCCCGCTTA
TTTTTTACATGCCAATACAATGTAGGCTGCTCTACACCTAGCTTCTGGGCGAGTTTACGGGTTGTTAAAC
CTTCGATTCCGACCTCATTAAGCAGCTCTAATGCGCTGTTAATCACTTTACTTTTATCTAATCTAGACAT
CATTAATTCCTAATTTTTGTTGACACTCTATCGTTGATAGAGTTATTTTACCACTCCCTATCAGTGATAG
AGAAAAGAATTCTTAAAGAGGAGAAAGGTCATGGATCAAAAACAGATTGAAGAAATTGTACGTAGCGTGA
TGGCGTCAATGGGACAGGACGGCAGCGATAAACCCGTCTCGTTTAATGCGCCTGCGGCATCCACAGCACC
ACAGACCGCTGCGCCTGCGGGCGACGGCTTTCTGACCGAAGTGGGCGAAGCGCGCCAGGGCACTCAGCAG
GACGAAGTCATTATCGCCGTCGGCCCGGCATTTGGCCTGGCGCAAACCGTCAATATCGTCGGCTTACCGC
ATAAGAGCATTCTGCGCGAAGTCATTGCCGGTATTGAAGAAGAAGGCATCAAGGCGCGCGTGATTCGCTG
CTTTAAATCTTCCGACGTGGCGTTCGTCGCCGTTGAAGGTAACCGCCTGAGCGGATCCGGCATCTCCATC
GGCATCCAGTCGAAAGGTACTACGGTTATCCACCAGCAGGGGCTACCGCCGCTCTCCAACCTGGAGCTGT
TCCCGCAGGCACCGCTGCTGACGCTGGAAACCTACCGTCAGATTGGTAAAAACGCCGCCCGCTATGCGAA
ACGAGAATCACCGCAGCCGGTCCCTACGCTCAATGACCAGATGGCACGCCCGAAGTACCAGGCAAAGTCG
GCCATTTTGCATATTAAAGAAACCAAGTACGTCGTGACGGGCAAAAACCCGCAGGAACTGCGCGTGGCGC
TTTGAAAGCTTTCGAGTAAGGATCTCCAGGCATCAAATAAAACGAAAGGCTCAGTCGAAAGACTGGGCCT
TTCGTTTTATCTGTTGTTTGTCGGTGAACGCTCTCTACTAGAGTCACACTGGCTCACCTTCGGGTGGGCC
TTTCTGCGTTTATACCTAGGGTACGGGTTTTGCTGCCCGCAAACGGGCTGTTCTGGTGTTGCTAGTTTGT
TATCAGAATCGCAGATCCGGCTTCAGCCGGTTTGCCGGCTGAAAGCGCTATTTCTTCCAGAATTGCCATG
ATTTTTTCCCCACGGGAGGCGTCACTGGCTCCCGTGTTGTCGGCAGCTTTGATTCGATAAGCAGCATCGC
CTGTTTCAGGCTGTCTATGTGTGACTGTTGAGCTGTAACAAGTTGTCTCAGGTGTTCAATTTCATGTTCT
AGTTGCTTTGTTTTACTGGTTTCACCTGTTCTATTAGGTGTTACATGCTGTTCATCTGTTACATTGTCGA
TCTGTTCATGGTGAACAGCTTTGAATGCACCAAAAACTCGTAAAAGCTCTGATGTATCTATCTTTTTTAC
ACCGTTTTCATCTGTGCATATGGACAGTTTTCCCTTTGATATGTAACGGTGAACAGTTGTTCTACTTTTG
TTTGTTAGTCTTGATGCTTCACTGATAGATACAAGAGCCATAAGAACCTCAGATCCTTCCGTATTTAGCC
AGTATGTTCTCTAGTGTGGTTCGTTGTTTTTGCGTGAGCCATGAGAACGAACCATTGAGATCATACTTAC
TTTGCATGTCACTCAAAAATTTTGCCTCAAAACTGGTGAGCTGAATTTTTGCAGTTAAAGCATCGTGTAG
TGTTTTTCTTAGTCCGTTATGTAGGTAGGAATCTGATGTAATGGTTGTTGGTATTTTGTCACCATTCATT
TTTATCTGGTTGTTCTCAAGTTCGGTTACGAGATCCATTTGTCTATCTAGTTCAACTTGGAAAATCAACG
TATCAGTCGGGCGGCCTCGCTTATCAACCACCAATTTCATATTGCTGTAAGTGTTTAAATCTTTACTTAT
TGGTTTCAAAACCCATTGGTTAAGCCTTTTAAACTCATGGTAGTTATTTTCAAGCATTAACATGAACTTA
AATTCATCAAGGCTAATCTCTATATTTGCCTTGTGAGTTTTCTTTTGTGTTAGTTCTTTTAATAACCACT
CATAAATCCTCATAGAGTATTTGTTTTCAAAAGACTTAACATGTTCCAGATTATATTTTATGAATTTTTT
TAACTGGAAAAGATAAGGCAATATCTCTTCACTAAAAACTAATTCTAATTTTTCGCTTGAGAACTTGGCA
TAGTTTGTCCACTGGAAAATCTCAAAGCCTTTAACCAAAGGATTCCTGATTTCCACAGTTCTCGTCATCA
GCTCTCTGGTTGCTTTAGCTAATACACCATAAGCATTTTCCCTACTGATGTTCATCATCTGAGCGTATTG
GTTATAAGTGAACGATACCGTCCGTTCTTTCCTTGTAGGGTTTTCAATCGTGGGGTTGAGTAGTGCCACA
CAGCATAAAATTAGCTTGGTTTCATGCTCCGTTAAGTCATAGCGACTAATCGCTAGTTCATTTGCTTTGA
AAACAACTAATTCAGACATACATCTCAATTGGTCTAGGTGATTTTAATCACTATACCAATTGAGATGGGC
TAGTCAATGATAATTACTAGTCCTTTTCCCGGGTGATCTGGGTATCTGTAAATTCTGCTAGACCTTTGCT
GGAAAACTTGTAAATTCTGCTAGACCCTCTGTAAATTCCGCTAGACCTTTGTGTGTTTTTTTTGTTTATA
TTCAAGTGGTTATAATTTATAGAATAAAGAAAGAATAAAAAAAGATAAAAAGAATAGATCCCAGCCCTGT
GTATAACTCACTACTTTAGTCAGTTCCGCAGTATTACAAAAGGATGTCGCAAACGCTGTTTGCTCCTCTA
CAAAACAGACCTTAAAACCCTAAAGGCTTAAGTAGCACCCTCGCAAGCTCGGGCAAATCGCTGAATATTC
CTTTTGTCTCCGACCATCAGGCACCTGAGTCGCTGTCTTTTTCGTGACATTCAGTTCGCTGCGCTCACGG
CTCTGGCAGTGAATGGGGGTAAATGGCACTACAGGCGCCTTTTATGGATTCATGCAAGGAAACTACCCAT
AATACAAGAAAAGCCCGTCACGGGCTTCTCAGGGCGTTTTATGGCGGGTCTGCTATGTGGTGCTATCTGA
CTTTTTGCTGTTCAGCAGTTCCTGCCCTCTGATTTTCCAGTCTGACCACTTCGGATTATCCCGTGACAGG
TCATTCAGACTGGCTAATGCACCCAGTAAGGCAGCGGTATCATCAACAGGCTTACCCGTCTTACTGTCCC
TAGTGCTTGGATTCTCACCAATAAAAAACGCCCGGCGGCAACCGAGCGTTCTGAACAAATCCAGATGGAG
TTCTGAGGTCATTACTGGATCTATCAACAGGAGTCCAAGCGAGCTCTCGAACCCCAGAGTCCCGCTCAGA
AGAACTCGTCAAGAAGGCGATAGAAGGCGATGCGCTGCGAATCGGGAGCGGCGATACCGTAAAGCACGAG
GAAGCGGTCAGCCCATTCGCCGCCAAGCTCTTCAGCAATATCACGGGTAGCCAACGCTATGTCCTGATAG
CGGTCCGCCACACCCAGCCGGCCACAGTCGATGAATCCAGAAAAGCGGCCATTTTCCACCATGATATTCG
GCAAGCAGGCATCGCCATGGGTCACGACGAGATCCTCGCCGTCGGGCATGCGCGCCTTGAGCCTGGCGAA
CAGTTCGGCTGGCGCGAGCCCCTGATGCTCTTCGTCCAGATCATCCTGATCGACAAGACCGGCTTCCATC
CGAGTACGTGCTCGCTCGATGCGATGTTTCGCTTGGTGGTCGAATGGGCAGGTAGCCGGATCAAGCGTAT
GCAGCCGCCGCATTGCATCAGCCATGATGGATACTTTCTCGGCAGGAGCAAGGTGAGATGACAGGAGATC
CTGCCCCGGCACTTCGCCCAATAGCAGCCAGTCCCTTCCCGCTTCAGTGACAACGTCGAGCACAGCTGCG
CAAGGAACGCCCGTCGTGGCCAGCCACGATAGCCGCGCTGCCTCGTCCTGCAGTTCATTCAGGGCACCGG
ACAGGTCGGTCTTGACAAAAAGAACCGGGCGCCCCTGCGCTGACAGCCGGAACACGGCGGCATCAGAGCA
GCCGATTGTCTGTTGTGCCCAGTCATAGCCGAATAGCCTCTCCACCCAAGCGGCCGGAGAACCTGCGTGC
AATCCATCTTGTTCAATCATGCGAAACGATCCTCATCCTGTCTCTTGATCAGATCATGATCCCCTGCGCC
ATCAGATCCTTGGCGGCAAGAAAGCCATCCAGTTTACTTTGCAGGGCTTCCCAACCTTACCAGAGGGCGC
CCCAGCTGGCAATTCC
