>Addgene plasmid #69522 | CMJ156 | addgene partial sequence | sequence record 125342 | Tet-R 5'-GGCGAGTTTACGGGTTGTTA-3'
CTCTAATGCGCTGTTAATCACTTTACTTTTATCTAATCTAGACATCATTAATTCCTAATTTTTGTTGACA
CTCTATCGTTGATAGAGTTATTTTACCACTCCCTATCAGTGATAGAGAAAAGAGAATTCTTAAAGAGGAG
AAAGGTCATGGATCAAAAACAGATTGAAGAAATTGTACGTAGCGTGATGGCGTCAATGGGACAGGACGGC
AGCGATAAACCCGTCTCGTTTAATGCGCCTGCGGCATCCACAGCACCACAGACCGCTGCGCCTGCGGGCG
ACGGCTTTCTGACCGAAGTGGGCGAAGCGCGCCAGGGCACTCAGCAGGACGAAGTCATTATCGCCGTCGG
CCCGGCATTTGGCCTGGCGCAAACCGTCAATATCGTCGGCTTACCGCATAAGAGCATTCTGCGCGAAGTC
ATTGCCGGTATTGAAGAAGAAGGCATCAAGGCGCGCGTGATTCGCTGCTTTAAATCTTCCGACGTGGCGT
TCGTCGCCGTTGAAGGTAACCGCCTGAGCGGATCCGGCATCTCCATCGGCATCCAGTCGAAAGGTACTAC
GGTTATCCACCAGCAGGGGCTACCGCCGCTCTCCAACCTGGAGCTGTTCCCGCAGGCACCGCTGCTGACG
CTGGAAACCTACCGTCAGATTGGTAAAAACGCCGCCCGCTATGCGAAACGAGAATCACCGCAGCCGGTCC
CTACGCTCAATGACCAGATGGCACGCCCGAAGTACCAGGCAAAGTCGGCCATTTTGCATATTAAAGAGAC
CAAGTACGTCGTGACGGGCAAAA
